>Addgene plasmid #20757 | pFA6a-6xGLY-Strep-tagII-kanMX6 | depositor full sequence | sequence record 9649 | Author sequence
ACGCGGCCGCCAGCTGAAGCTTCGTACGCTGCAGGTCGACGGATCCCCGGGTTAATTAACGGGGGAGGCG
GGGGTGGATGGAGCCACCCGCAGTTCGAAAAATAGGGCGCGCCACTTCTAAATAAGCGAATTTCTTATGA
TTTATGATTTTTATTATTAAATAAGTTATAAAAAAAATAAGTGTATACAAATTTTAAAGTGACTCTTAGG
TTTTAAAACGAAAATTCTTATTCTTGAGTAACTCTTTCCTGTAGGTCAGGTTGCTTTCTCAGGTATAGTA
TGAGGTCGCTCTTATTGACCACACCTCTACCGGCAGATCCGCTAGGGATAACAGGGTAATATAGATCTGT
TTAGCTTGCCTCGTCCCCGCCGGGTCACCCGGCCAGCGACATGGAGGCCCAGAATACCCTCCTTGACAGT
CTTGACGTGCGCAGCTCAGGGGCATGATGTGACTGTCGCCCGTACATTTAGCCCATACATCCCCATGTAT
AATCATTTGCATCCATACATTTTGATGGCCGCACGGCGCGAAGCAAAAATTACGGCTCCTCGCTGCAGAC
CTGCGAGCAGGGAAACGCTCCCCTCACAGACGCGTTGAATTGTCCCCACGCCGCGCCCCTGTAGAGAAAT
ATAAAAGGTTAGGATTTGCCACTGAGGTTCTTCTTTCATATACTTCCTTTTAAAATCTTGCTAGGATACA
GTTCTCACATCACATCCGAACATAAACAACCATGGGTAAGGAAAAGACTCACGTTTCGAGGCCGCGATTA
AATTCCAACATGGATGCTGATTTATATGGGTATAAATGGGCTCGCGATAATGTCGGGCAATCAGGTGCGA
CAATCTATCGATTGTATGGGAAGCCCGATGCGCCAGAGTTGTTTCTGAAACATGGCAAAGGTAGCGTTGC
CAATGATGTTACAGATGAGATGGTCAGACTAAACTGGCTGACGGAATTTATGCCTCTTCCGACCATCAAG
CATTTTATCCGTACTCCTGATGATGCATGGTTACTCACCACTGCGATCCCCGGCAAAACAGCATTCCAGG
TATTAGAAGAATATCCTGATTCAGGTGAAAATATTGTTGATGCGCTGGCAGTGTTCCTGCGCCGGTTGCA
TTCGATTCCTGTTTGTAATTGTCCTTTTAACAGCGATCGCGTATTTCGTCTCGCTCAGGCGCAATCACGA
ATGAATAACGGTTTGGTTGATGCGAGTGATTTTGATGACGAGCGTAATGGCTGGCCTGTTGAACAAGTCT
GGAAAGAAATGCATAAGCTTTTGCCATTCTCACCGGATTCAGTCGTCACTCATGGTGATTTCTCACTTGA
TAACCTTATTTTTGACGAGGGGAAATTAATAGGTTGTATTGATGTTGGACGAGTCGGAATCGCAGACCGA
TACCAGGATCTTGCCATCCTATGGAACTGCCTCGGTGAGTTTTCTCCTTCATTACAGAAACGGCTTTTTC
AAAAATATGGTATTGATAATCCTGATATGAATAAATTGCAGTTTCATTTGATGCTCGATGAGTTTTTCTA
ATCAGTACTGACAATAAAAAGATTCTTGTTTTCAAGAACTTGTCATTTGTATAGTTTTTTTATATTGTAG
TTGTTCTATTTTAATCAAATGTTAGCGTGATTTATATTTTTTTTCGCCTCGACATCATCTGCCCAGATGC
GAAGTTAAGTGCGCAGAAAGTAATATCATGCGTCAATCGTATGTGAATGCTGGTCGCTATACTGCTGTCG
ATTCGATACTAACGCCGCCATCCAGTTTAAACGAGCTCGAATTCATCGATGATATCAGATCCACTAGTGG
CCTATGCGGCCGCGGATCTGCCGGTCTCCCTATAGTGAGTCGTATTAATTTCGATAAGCCAGGTTAACCT
GCATTAATGAATCGGCCAACGCGCGGGGAGAGGCGGTTTGCGTATTGGGCGCTCTTCCGCTTCCTCGCTC
ACTGACTCGCTGCGCTCGGTCGTTCGGCTGCGGCGAGCGGTATCAGCTCACTCAAAGGCGGTAATACGGT
TATCCACAGAATCAGGGGATAACGCAGGAAAGAACATGTGAGCAAAAGGCCAGCAAAAGGCCAGGAACCG
TAAAAAGGCCGCGTTGCTGGCGTTTTTCCATAGGCTCCGCCCCCCTGACGAGCATCACAAAAATCGACGC
TCAAGTCAGAGGTGGCGAAACCCGACAGGACTATAAAGATACCAGGCGTTTCCCCCTGGAAGCTCCCTCG
TGCGCTCTCCTGTTCCGACCCTGCCGCTTACCGGATACCTGTCCGCCTTTCTCCCTTCGGGAAGCGTGGC
GCTTTCTCAATGCTCACGCTGTAGGTATCTCAGTTCGGTGTAGGTCGTTCGCTCCAAGCTGGGCTGTGTG
CACGAACCCCCCGTTCAGCCCGACCGCTGCGCCTTATCCGGTAACTATCGTCTTGAGTCCAACCCGGTAA
GACACGACTTATCGCCACTGGCAGCAGCCACTGGTAACAGGATTAGCAGAGCGAGGTATGTAGGCGGTGC
TACAGAGTTCTTGAAGTGGTGGCCTAACTACGGCTACACTAGAAGGACAGTATTTGGTATCTGCGCTCTG
CTGAAGCCAGTTACCTTCGGAAAAAGAGTTGGTAGCTCTTGATCCGGCAAACAAACCACCGCTGGTAGCG
GTGGTTTTTTTGTTTGCAAGCAGCAGATTACGCGCAGAAAAAAAGGATCTCAAGAAGATCCTTTGATCTT
TTCTACGGGGTCTGACGCTCAGTGGAACGAAAACTCACGTTAAGGGATTTTGGTCATGAGATTATCAAAA
AGGATCTTCACCTAGATCCTTTTAAATTAAAAATGAAGTTTTAAATCAATCTAAAGTATATATGAGTAAA
CTTGGTCTGACAGTTACCAATGCTTAATCAGTGAGGCACCTATCTCAGCGATCTGTCTATTTCGTTCATC
CATAGTTGCCTGACTCCCCGTCGTGTAGATAACTACGATACGGGAGGGCTTACCATCTGGCCCCAGTGCT
GCAATGATACCGCGAGACCCACGCTCACCGGCTCCAGATTTATCAGCAATAAACCAGCCAGCCGGAAGGG
CCGAGCGCAGAAGTGGTCCTGCAACTTTATCCGCCTCCATCCAGTCTATTAATTGTTGCCGGGAAGCTAG
AGTAAGTAGTTCGCCAGTTAATAGTTTGCGCAACGTTGTTGCCATTGCTACAGGCATCGTGGTGTCACGC
TCGTCGTTTGGTATGGCTTCATTCAGCTCCGGTTCCCAACGATCAAGGCGAGTTACATGATCCCCCATGT
TGTGCAAAAAAGCGGTTAGCTCCTTCGGTCCTCCGATCGTTGTCAGAAGTAAGTTGGCCGCAGTGTTATC
ACTCATGGTTATGGCAGCACTGCATAATTCTCTTACTGTCATGCCATCCGTAAGATGCTTTTCTGTGACT
GGTGAGTACTCAACCAAGTCATTCTGAGAATAGTGTATGCGGCGACCGAGTTGCTCTTGCCCGGCGTCAA
TACGGGATAATACCGCGCCACATAGCAGAACTTTAAAAGTGCTCATCATTGGAAAACGTTCTTCGGGGCG
AAAACTCTCAAGGATCTTACCGCTGTTGAGATCCAGTTCGATGTAACCCACTCGTGCACCCAACTGATCT
TCAGCATCTTTTACTTTCACCAGCGTTTCTGGGTGAGCAAAAACAGGAAGGCAAAATGCCGCAAAAAAGG
GAATAAGGGCGACACGGAAATGTTGAATACTCATACTCTTCCTTTTTCAATATTATTGAAGCATTTATCA
GGGTTATTGTCTCATGAGCGGATACATATTTGAATGTATTTAGAAAAATAAACAAATAGGGGTTCCGCGC
ACATTTCCCCGAAAAGTGCCACCTGACGTCTAAGAAACCATTATTATCATGACATTAACCTATAAAAATA
GGCGTATCACGAGGCCCTTTCGTCTCGCGCGTTTCGGTGATGACGGTGAAAACCTCTGACACATGCAGCT
CCCGGAGACGGTCACAGCTTGTCTGTAAGCGGATGCCGGGAGCAGACAAGCCCGTCAGGGCGCGTCAGCG
GGTGTTGGCGGGTGTCGGGGCTGGCTTAACTATGCGGCATCAGAGCAGATTGTACTGAGAGTGCACCATA
TGGACATATTGTCGTTAGAACGCGGCTACAATTAATACATAACCTTATGTATCATACACATACGATTTAG
GTGACACTATAGA
Features (pLannotate 1.2.2; 11 found; start..end, strand, type, name):
     79..101     +  CDS            Strep-Tag II (fragment): peptide that binds Strep-Tactin®, an engineered form of streptavidin
    126..313     +  terminator     ADH1 terminator: S. cerevisiae ADH1; transcription terminator for the S. cerevisiae alcohol dehydrogenase 1 (ADH1) gene
    388..1744    +  gene           kanMX: yeast selectable marker conferring kanamycin resistance (Wach et al., 1994)
   1849..1867    -  promoter       T7 promoter: promoter for bacteriophage T7 RNA polymerase
   1889..1942    -  CDS            lacI (fragment): lac repressor; lacI; The lac repressor binds to the lac operator to inhibit transcription in E. coli. This inhibition can be relieved by adding lactose or isopropyl-β-D-thiogalactopyranoside (IPTG).
   2125..2713    -  rep_origin     ori: high-copy-number ColE1/pMB1/pBR322/pUC origin of replication
   2884..3744    -  CDS            AmpR: β-lactamase; bla; confers resistance to ampicillin, carbenicillin, and related antibiotics
   3745..3849    -  promoter       AmpR promoter: bla
   3944..3979    +  CDS            rop (fragment): Rop protein, which maintains plasmids at low copy number; rop
   4081..4132    +  misc_feature   bom (fragment): basis of mobility region from pBR322
   4195..4213    +  promoter       SP6 promoter: promoter for bacteriophage SP6 RNA polymerase
