[The description below was written by a language model from this plasmid's Addgene catalogue record and pLannotate feature annotations shown in this document.]
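Description:
pFA6a-6xGLY-Strep-tagII-kanMX6 is a 4.2 kb template plasmid of the pFA6a family, designed for PCR-based C-terminal epitope tagging of chromosomal genes in Saccharomyces cerevisiae rather than for expressing a cloned insert; the catalogue lists it as an empty backbone with no gene. It is propagated in E. coli through a high-copy ColE1/pUC-type origin and an ampicillin resistance gene (β-lactamase with its own promoter). No yeast replication origin is annotated, consistent with its role as a source of an integrating cassette. Short annotated fragments of lacI, rop and bom appear to be non-functional remnants of the backbone's cloning history.

The working module lies between the SP6 and T7 promoters, which flank it and serve as sequencing primer sites. According to the plasmid name, it begins with a six-glycine linker, which is not separately annotated in the feature table. This is followed by Strep-tag II, a short peptide that binds Strep-Tactin, an engineered streptavidin. The S. cerevisiae ADH1 terminator comes next and provides transcription termination for the tagged gene. The kanMX marker then follows, allowing selection of yeast transformants on G418. The cassette was cloned between PacI and PmeI sites.

In typical use, the linker-tag-terminator-marker unit is amplified with primers carrying homology to the 3′ end of a target open reading frame and its downstream region. Homologous recombination then fuses the flexible glycine linker and Strep-tag II in frame to the endogenous protein, which remains under its native promoter. The tagged protein can then be detected or affinity-purified on Strep-Tactin.
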