Addgene plasmid #20757: pFA6a-6xGLY-Strep-tagII-kanMX6
Purpose: (Empty Backbone)
Depositing lab: Mark Hochstrasser. Depositing organization: Yale University. Publication: Small epitope-linker modules for PCR-based C-terminal tagging in Saccharomyces cerevisiae. Funakoshi M, Hochstrasser M. Yeast. 2009 Feb 25. 26(3):185-192. 10.1002/yea.1658 PubMed 19243080.
Backbone
  Vector backbone: pFA6a
  Backbone size (bp): 2513
  Vector type: Yeast Expression ; PCR-based C-terminal tagging
  Selectable markers: G418
Growth in bacteria
  Bacterial resistance: Ampicillin, 100 μg/mL
  Growth temperature: 37°C
  Growth strain: DH5alpha
  Copy number: Unknown
Gene/Insert
  Gene/Insert name: None
  Cloning method: Restriction Enzyme; 5′ cloning site PacI (unknown if destroyed); 3′ cloning site PmeI (unknown if destroyed)
  Sequencing primers: 5′ SP6; 3′ T7
Terms and licenses: Academic/Nonprofit Terms; Industry Terms: Not Available to Industry
How to cite: pFA6a-6xGLY-Strep-tagII-kanMX6 was a gift from Mark Hochstrasser (Addgene plasmid # 20757 ; http://n2t.net/addgene:20757 ; RRID:Addgene_20757)
