>Addgene plasmid #20757 | pFA6a-6xGLY-Strep-tagII-kanMX6 | addgene partial sequence | sequence record 26610 | 20757 with T7
CTAGTGGANCTGATATCATCGATGAATTCGAGCTCGTTTAAACTGGATGGCGGCGTTAGTATCGAATCGA
CAGCAGTATAGCGACCAGCATTCACATACGATTGACGCATGATATTACTTTCTGCGCACTTAACTTCGCA
TCTGGGCAGATGATGTCGAGGCGAAAAAAAATATAAATCACGCTAACATTTGATTAAAATAGAACAACTA
CAATATAAAAAAACTATACAAATGACAAGTTCTTGAAAACAAGAATCTTTTTATTGTCAGTACTGATTAG
AAAAACTCATCGAGCATCAAATGAAACTGCAATTTATTCATATCAGGATTATCAATACCATATTTTTGAA
AAAGCCGTTTCTGTAATGAAGGAGAAAACTCACCGAGGCAGTTCCATAGGATGGCAAGATCCTGGTATCG
GTCTGCGATTCCGACTCGTCCAACATCAATACAACCTATTAATTTCCCCTCGTCAAAAATAAGGTTATCA
AGTGAGAAATCACCATGAGTGACGACTGAATCCGGTGAGAATGGCAAAAGCTTATGCATTTCTTTCCAGA
CTTGTTCAACAGGCCAGCCATTACGCTCGTCATCAAAATCACTCNCNNNNNNNNANNNNNTNNTTCATTC
NNNGATNNNNNNCNNNNNNNAGACGAAATACGCGATCGCTGTTAAAAGGACAATTACAAACAGGAATCGA
ATGCAACCGGCGCANGAACACTGCCAGCGCATCAACAATATTTTCACCTGAATCNNNTATTCTTCTAATA
NCTGGAATGCNN
